Addgene plasmid #221890: TH1202-pOCC175_pOEM1-N-HIS-MBP-PS-mGFP-TEV-HNRNPA3_opt
Purpose: Shuttle vector for baculovirus production, using FlashBac bacmid
Depositing lab: Anthony Hyman. Depositing organization: Max Planck Institute of Molecular Cell Biology and Genetics. Publication: A Molecular Grammar Governing the Driving Forces for Phase Separation of Prion-like RNA Binding Proteins. Wang J, Choi JM, Holehouse AS, Lee HO, Zhang X, Jahnel M, Maharana S, Lemaitre R, Pozniakovsky A, Drechsel D, Poser I, Pappu RV, Alberti S, Hyman AA. Cell. 2018 Jul 26;174(3):688-699.e16. doi: 10.1016/j.cell.2018.06.006. Epub 2018 Jun 28. PubMed 29961577.
Backbone
  Vector backbone: pOEM1
  Vector type: Insect Expression
Growth in bacteria
  Bacterial resistance: Ampicillin, 100 μg/mL
  Growth temperature: 37°C
  Growth strain: DH5alpha
  Copy number: High Copy
Gene/Insert
  Gene/Insert name: HNRNPA3
  Species: H. sapiens (human)
  Insert size (bp): 1134
  Mutation: wt
  Entrez Gene: HNRNPA3 (a.k.a. 2610510D13Rik, D10S102, FBRNP, HNRPA3)
  Promoter: PH promoter
  Tag / fusion protein: 6xHis-MBP-PreScission-mGFP-TEV (N terminal on insert)
  Cloning method: Restriction Enzyme; 5′ cloning site NotI (unknown if destroyed); 3′ cloning site AscI (unknown if destroyed)
Resource information
  A portion of this plasmid was derived from a plasmid made by: Synthetic
Terms and licenses: Academic/Nonprofit Terms; Industry Terms: Not Available to Industry
How to cite: TH1202-pOCC175_pOEM1-N-HIS-MBP-PS-mGFP-TEV-HNRNPA3_opt was a gift from Anthony Hyman (Addgene plasmid # 221890 ; http://n2t.net/addgene:221890 ; RRID:Addgene_221890)
