[The description below was written by a language model from this plasmid's Addgene catalogue record and pLannotate feature annotations shown in this document.]
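Description:
TH1202-pOCC175_pOEM1-N-HIS-MBP-PS-mGFP-TEV-HNRNPA3_opt is an 8.0 kb baculovirus transfer (shuttle) plasmid built on the pOEM1 backbone for insect-cell expression of human HNRNPA3. It is propagated in E. coli as a high-copy plasmid through a ColE1/pUC-type origin and selected with ampicillin via the β-lactamase gene. Small annotated fragments of lacI, an RSF origin, an M13 origin and lacZα, along with a T7 promoter, appear to be backbone remnants rather than functional parts of the payload. The expression cassette is bordered by AcMNPV sequences: LEF-2 and ORF603 lie upstream of the polyhedrin promoter on the circular map, and the polyhedrin 3' UTR region lies downstream. Flanks of this kind provide homology for recombination with a baculovirus genome, consistent with the stated purpose of generating recombinant virus with the FlashBac bacmid.

The payload is driven by the very late polyhedrin promoter and encodes a single fusion protein: a His tag, cytosolic maltose-binding protein (no signal sequence), a PreScission protease site, monomeric EGFP, a TEV protease site and the 1,134 bp wild-type HNRNPA3 coding sequence. That insert was cloned between NotI and AscI and is of synthetic origin; the "opt" in the name suggests codon optimisation. An SV40 polyadenylation signal follows the open reading frame. His and MBP support affinity purification and solubility. The two protease sites should allow removal of the purification tags alone, leaving a GFP-labelled protein, or release of untagged HNRNPA3. The associated publication concerns phase separation of prion-like RNA-binding proteins, so the construct is suited to producing fluorescent recombinant HNRNPA3 for such in vitro studies.
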