Features (pLannotate 1.2.2; 18 found; start..end, strand, type, name):
     79..170     +  promoter       polyhedrin promoter: polh from Autographa californica; promoter for the baculovirus polyhedrin gene
    230..247     +  CDS            7xHis (fragment): 6xHis affinity tag
    260..1360    +  CDS            MBP: maltose binding protein from E. coli; malE (mutated); This version of the gene does not encode a signal sequence, so MBP will remain in the cytosol.
   1439..2155    +  CDS            mEGFP: mEGFP is a basic (constitutively fluorescent) green fluorescent protein published in 2002, derived from Aequorea victoria. It has moderate acid sensitivity.
   2204..3337    +  CDS            HNRNPA3: ROA3_HUMAN - Also known as HNRPA3. Experimental evidence at protein level: Swiss-Prot protein existence level 1. Plays a role in cytoplasmic trafficking of RNA. Binds to the cis-acting response element, A2RE. May be involved in pre-mRNA splicing. From Homo sapiens (Human).
   3376..3459    +  CDS            large T antigen (fragment): large T antigen from SV40 (simian virus 40)
   3482..3616    +  polyA_signal   SV40 poly(A) signal: SV40 polyadenylation signal
   3689..4061    +  3'UTR          polyhedrin 3' UTR: 3' UTR from the Autographa californica nucleopolyhedrovirus polyhedrin gene (Suzuki et al., 2006)
   4321..4368    -  CDS            lacI (fragment): lac repressor; lacI; The lac repressor binds to the lac operator to inhibit transcription in E. coli. This inhibition can be relieved by adding lactose or isopropyl-β-D-thiogalactopyranoside (IPTG).
   4405..4445    -  rep_origin     RSF ori (fragment): Plasmids containing the RSF 1030 origin of replication can be propagated in E. coli cells that contain additional plasmids with compatible origins.
   4523..5111    -  rep_origin     ori: high-copy-number ColE1/pMB1/pBR322/pUC origin of replication
   5282..6142    -  CDS            AmpR: β-lactamase; bla; confers resistance to ampicillin, carbenicillin, and related antibiotics
   6143..6247    -  promoter       AmpR promoter: bla
   6273..6404    -  rep_origin     M13 ori (fragment): M13 bacteriophage origin of replication; arrow indicates direction of (+) strand synthesis
   6425..6581    -  CDS            lacZα (fragment): LacZα fragment of β-galactosidase; lacZ fragment
   6590..6608    +  promoter       T7 promoter: promoter for bacteriophage T7 RNA polymerase
   6711..7340    +  CDS            LEF-2: LEF2_NPVAC - Experimental evidence at protein level: Swiss-Prot protein existence level 1. Plays an essential role in viral DNA replication. Does not seem to participate in the initiation step but is rather important for the amplification of DNA. Also required for expression from the vp39 and polh promoters. From Autographa californica nuclear polyhedrosis virus (AcMNPV).
   7381..7986    +  CDS            ORF603: baculovirus ORF603 protein
>Addgene plasmid #221890 | TH1202-pOCC175_pOEM1-N-HIS-MBP-PS-mGFP-TEV-HNRNPA3_opt | addgene full sequence | sequence record 438937 | Addgene NGS Result
AGCTGCCACCATTTTGTTCGCCCAGGACTCTAGCTATAGTTCTAGTGGTTGGCTACGTATACTCCGGAAT
ATTAATAGATCATGGAGATAATTAAAATGATAACCATCTCGCAAATAAATAAGTATTTTACTGTTTTCGT
AACAGTTTTGTAATAAAAAAACCTATAAATATTCCGGATTATTCATACCGTCCCACCATCGGGCGCGGAT
CGCCACCATGGGCAGCAGCCATCACCATCACCATCACAGCAGCGGCAGAATGAAAATCGAAGAAGGTAAA
CTGGTAATCTGGATTAACGGCGATAAAGGCTATAACGGTCTCGCTGAAGTCGGTAAGAAATTCGAGAAAG
ATACCGGAATTAAAGTCACCGTTGAGCATCCGGATAAACTGGAAGAGAAATTCCCACAGGTTGCGGCAAC
TGGCGATGGCCCTGACATTATCTTCTGGGCACACGACCGCTTTGGTGGCTACGCTCAATCTGGCCTGTTG
GCTGAAATCACCCCGGACAAAGCGTTCCAGGACAAGCTGTATCCGTTTACCTGGGATGCCGTACGTTACA
ACGGCAAGCTGATTGCTTACCCGATCGCTGTTGAAGCGTTATCGCTGATTTATAACAAAGATCTGCTGCC
GAACCCGCCAAAAACCTGGGAAGAGATCCCGGCGCTGGATAAAGAACTGAAAGCGAAAGGTAAGAGCGCG
CTGATGTTCAACCTGCAAGAACCGTACTTCACCTGGCCGCTGATTGCTGCTGACGGGGGTTATGCGTTCA
AGTATGAAAACGGCAAGTACGACATTAAAGACGTGGGCGTGGATAACGCTGGCGCGAAAGCGGGTCTGAC
CTTCCTGGTTGACCTGATTAAAAACAAACACATGAATGCAGACACCGATTACTCCATCGCAGAAGCTGCC
TTTAATAAAGGCGAAACAGCGATGACCATCAACGGCCCGTGGGCATGGTCCAACATCGACACCAGCAAAG
TGAATTATGGTGTAACGGTACTGCCGACCTTCAAGGGTCAACCATCCAAACCGTTCGTTGGCGTGCTGAG
CGCAGGTATTAACGCCGCCAGTCCGAACAAAGAGCTGGCAAAAGAGTTCCTCGAAAACTATCTGCTGACT
GATGAAGGTCTGGAAGCGGTTAATAAAGACAAACCGCTGGGTGCCGTAGCGCTGAAGTCTTACGAGGAAG
AGTTGGTGAAAGATCCGCGTATTGCCGCCACTATGGAAAACGCCCAGAAAGGTGAAATCATGCCGAACAT
CCCGCAGATGTCCGCTTTCTGGTATGCCGTGCGTACTGCGGTGATCAACGCCGCCAGCGGTCGTCAGACT
GTCGATGAAGCCCTGAAAGACGCGCAGACTAATTCGAGCTCGAACAACAACAACAATAACAATAACAACA
ACAGCAGCGGCAGACTGGAAGTTCTGTTCCAGGGGCCGATGGTGAGCAAGGGCGAGGAGCTGTTCACCGG
GGTGGTGCCCATCCTGGTCGAGCTGGACGGCGACGTAAACGGCCACAAGTTCAGCGTGTCCGGCGAGGGC
GAGGGCGATGCCACCTACGGCAAGCTGACCCTGAAGTTCATCTGCACCACCGGCAAGCTGCCCGTGCCCT
GGCCCACCCTCGTGACCACCCTGACCTACGGCGTGCAGTGCTTCAGCCGCTACCCCGACCACATGAAGCA
GCACGACTTCTTCAAGTCCGCCATGCCCGAAGGCTACGTCCAGGAGCGCACCATCTTCTTCAAGGACGAC
GGCAACTACAAGACCCGCGCCGAGGTGAAGTTCGAGGGCGACACCCTGGTGAACCGCATCGAGCTGAAGG
GCATCGACTTCAAGGAGGACGGCAACATCCTGGGGCACAAGCTGGAGTACAACTACAACAGCCACAACGT
CTATATCATGGCCGACAAGCAGAAGAACGGCATCAAGGTGAACTTCAAGATCCGCCACAACATCGAGGAC
GGCAGCGTGCAGCTCGCCGACCACTACCAGCAGAACACCCCCATCGGCGACGGCCCCGTGCTGCTGCCCG
ACAACCACTACCTGAGCACCCAGTCCAAACTGAGCAAAGACCCCAACGAGAAGCGCGATCACATGGTCCT
GCTGGAGTTCGTGACCGCCGCCGGGATCACTCTCGGCATGGACGAGCTGTACAAGGGATCCAGCAGCGGC
AGAGAAAACTTGTATTTCCAGGGCGCGGCCGCAATGGAAGTGAAACCCCCACCAGGAAGACCACAGCCCG
ACAGCGGTAGAAGAAGAAGAAGAAGAGGAGAGGAGGGACACGACCCGAAAGAGCCCGAACAGCTGAGGAA
GCTGTTCATCGGTGGCCTGTCCTTCGAAACCACTGACGACAGCCTGCGCGAGCACTTCGAAAAGTGGGGT
ACCCTGACTGACTGCGTGGTCATGCGTGACCCACAGACCAAGCGCTCCCGTGGATTCGGTTTCGTGACTT
ACAGCTGCGTGGAGGAAGTCGACGCTGCCATGTGCGCTCGCCCTCACAAGGTGGACGGAAGGGTGGTGGA
ACCAAAGAGGGCTGTGTCCCGTGAGGACAGCGTCAAGCCTGGTGCCCACCTGACCGTGAAGAAGATCTTC
GTCGGAGGTATCAAGGAAGACACTGAGGAATACAACCTGCGCGACTACTTCGAGAAGTACGGCAAGATCG
AGACCATCGAAGTGATGGAGGACAGGCAGTCCGGCAAGAAGCGCGGCTTCGCCTTCGTGACCTTCGACGA
CCACGACACTGTCGACAAGATCGTGGTCCAGAAGTACCACACTATCAACGGTCACAACTGCGAAGTCAAG
AAGGCTCTGTCTAAGCAGGAGATGCAATCTGCTGGAAGCCAGAGGGGTAGAGGCGGAGGTAGCGGCAACT
TCATGGGACGTGGCGGAAACTTCGGTGGCGGAGGTGGCAACTTCGGTAGGGGAGGTAACTTCGGCGGAAG
AGGTGGCTACGGAGGTGGCGGAGGTGGCTCTAGGGGATCATACGGAGGTGGCGACGGAGGTTACAACGGT
TTCGGCGGAGACGGTGGCAACTACGGAGGTGGCCCAGGCTACTCCAGCAGAGGAGGTTACGGCGGAGGTG
GCCCTGGCTACGGAAACCAGGGAGGTGGCTATGGAGGTGGCGGAGGTTACGACGGTTACAACGAGGGCGG
AAATTTTGGTGGCGGAAACTACGGTGGCGGAGGTAACTACAACGACTTCGGTAACTACTCTGGCCAGCAG
CAGTCAAACTACGGCCCCATGAAGGGCGGATCTTTCGGTGGCCGTTCTTCAGGATCACCATACGGTGGTG
GTTACGGCAGTGGTGGTGGTAGCGGTGGTTACGGCAGCAGAAGGTTCGGCGCGCCGTAATAGAAGCTTGT
CGAGAAGTACTAGAGGATCATAATCAGCCATACCACATTTGTAGAGGTTTTACTTGCTTTAAAAAACCTC
CCACACCTCCCCCTGAACCTGAAACATAAAATGAATGCAATTGTTGTTGTTAACTTGTTTATTGCAGCTT
ATAATGGTTACAAATAAAGCAATAGCATCACAAATTTCACAAATAAAGCATTTTTTTCACTGCATTCTAG
TTGTGGTTTGTCCAAACTCATCAATGTATCTTATCATGTCTGGATCTGATCACTGCTTGAGCCTAGGAGA
TCCGAACCAGATAAGTGAAAGCCTGCATCCGCAGATCTTAATTAATAAAACACGATACATTGTTATTAGT
ACATTTATTAAGCGCTAGATTCTGTGCGTTGTTGATTTACAGACAATTGTTGTACGTATTTTAATAATTC
ATTAAATTTATAATCTTTAGGGTGGTATGTTAGAGCGAAAATCAAATGATTTTCAGCGTCTTTATATCTG
AATTTAAATATTAAATCCTCAATAGATTTGTAAAATAGGTTTCGATTAGTTTCAAACAAGGGTTGTTTTT
CCGAACCGATGGCTGGACTATCTAATGGATTTTCGCTCAACGCCACAAAACTTGCCAAATCTTGTAGCAG
CAATCTAGCTTTGTCGATATTCGTTTGTGTTTTGTTTTGTAATAAAGGTTCGACGTCGTTCAAAATATTA
TGCGCTTTTGTATTTCTTTCATCACTGTCGTTAGTGTACAATTGACTCGACGTAAACACGTTAAATAACG
CTTGGACATATTTAACATCGGGCGTGTTAGCTTTATTAGGCCGATTATCGTCGTCGTCCCAACCCTCGTC
GTTAGAAGTTGCTTCCGAAGACGATTTTGCCATAGCCACACGACGCCTATTAATTGTGTCGGCTAACACG
TCCGCGATCAAATTTGTAGTTGAGCTTTTTGGGCCTCATGGGCCTTCCGCTCACTGCCCGCTTTCCAGTC
GGGAAACCTGTCGTGCCAGCTGCATTAACATGGTCATAGCTGTTTCCTTGCGTATTGGGCGCTCTCCGCT
TCCTCGCTCACTGACTCGCTGCGCTCGGTCGTTCGGGTAAAGCCTGGGGTGCCTAATGAGCAAAAGGCCA
GCAAAAGGCCAGGAACCGTAAAAAGGCCGCGTTGCTGGCGTTTTTCCATAGGCTCCGCCCCCCTGACGAG
CATCACAAAAATCGACGCTCAAGTCAGAGGTGGCGAAACCCGACAGGACTATAAAGATACCAGGCGTTTC
CCCCTGGAAGCTCCCTCGTGCGCTCTCCTGTTCCGACCCTGCCGCTTACCGGATACCTGTCCGCCTTTCT
CCCTTCGGGAAGCGTGGCGCTTTCTCATAGCTCACGCTGTAGGTATCTCAGTTCGGTGTAGGTCGTTCGC
TCCAAGCTGGGCTGTGTGCACGAACCCCCCGTTCAGCCCGACCGCTGCGCCTTATCCGGTAACTATCGTC
TTGAGTCCAACCCGGTAAGACACGACTTATCGCCACTGGCAGCAGCCACTGGTAACAGGATTAGCAGAGC
GAGGTATGTAGGCGGTGCTACAGAGTTCTTGAAGTGGTGGCCTAACTACGGCTACACTAGAAGAACAGTA
TTTGGTATCTGCGCTCTGCTGAAGCCAGTTACCTTCGGAAAAAGAGTTGGTAGCTCTTGATCCGGCAAAC
AAACCACCGCTGGTAGCGGTGGTTTTTTTGTTTGCAAGCAGCAGATTACGCGCAGAAAAAAAGGATCTCA
AGAAGATCCTTTGATCTTTTCTACGGGGTCTGACGCTCAGTGGAACGAAAACTCACGTTAAGGGATTTTG
GTCATGAGATTATCAAAAAGGATCTTCACCTAGATCCTTTTAAATTAAAAATGAAGTTTTAAATCAATCT
AAAGTATATATGAGTAAACTTGGTCTGACAGTTACCAATGCTTAATCAGTGAGGCACCTATCTCAGCGAT
CTGTCTATTTCGTTCATCCATAGTTGCCTGACTCCCCGTCGTGTAGATAACTACGATACGGGAGGGCTTA
CCATCTGGCCCCAGTGCTGCAATGATACCGCGAGAACCACGCTCACCGGCTCCAGATTTATCAGCAATAA
ACCAGCCAGCCGGAAGGGCCGAGCGCAGAAGTGGTCCTGCAACTTTATCCGCCTCCATCCAGTCTATTAA
TTGTTGCCGGGAAGCTAGAGTAAGTAGTTCGCCAGTTAATAGTTTGCGCAACGTTGTTGCCATTGCTACA
GGCATCGTGGTGTCACGCTCGTCGTTTGGTATGGCTTCATTCAGCTCCGGTTCCCAACGATCAAGGCGAG
TTACATGATCCCCCATGTTGTGCAAAAAAGCGGTTAGCTCCTTCGGTCCTCCGATCGTTGTCAGAAGTAA
GTTGGCCGCAGTGTTATCACTCATGGTTATGGCAGCACTGCATAATTCTCTTACTGTCATGCCATCCGTA
AGATGCTTTTCTGTGACTGGTGAGTACTCAACCAAGTCATTCTGAGAATAGTGTATGCGGCGACCGAGTT
GCTCTTGCCCGGCGTCAATACGGGATAATACCGCGCCACATAGCAGAACTTTAAAAGTGCTCATCATTGG
AAAACGTTCTTCGGGGCGAAAACTCTCAAGGATCTTACCGCTGTTGAGATCCAGTTCGATGTAACCCACT
CGTGCACCCAACTGATCTTCAGCATCTTTTACTTTCACCAGCGTTTCTGGGTGAGCAAAAACAGGAAGGC
AAAATGCCGCAAAAAAGGGAATAAGGGCGACACGGAAATGTTGAATACTCATACTCTTCCTTTTTCAATA
TTATTGAAGCATTTATCAGGGTTATTGTCTCATGAGCGGATACATATTTGAATGTATTTAGAAAAATAAA
CAAATAGGGGTTCCGCGCACATTTCCCCGAAAAGTGCCACCTAAATTGTAAGCGTTAATATTTTGTTAAA
ATTCGCGTTAAATTTTTGTTAAATCAGCTCATTTTTTAACCAATAGGCCGAAATCGGCAAAATCCCTTAT
AAATCAAAAGAATAGACCGAGATAGGGTTGAGTGGCCGCTACAGGGCGCTCCCATTCGCCATTCAGGCTG
CGCAACTGTTGGGAAGGGCGTTTCGGTGCGGGCCTCTTCGCTATTACGCCAGCTGGCGAAAGGGGGATGT
GCTGCAAGGCGATTAAGTTGGGTAACGCCAGGGTTTTCCCAGTCACGACGTTGTAAAACGACGGCCAGTG
AGCGCGACGTAATACGACTCACTATAGGGCGAATTGGCGGAAGGCCGTCAAGGCCGTGACGTTAAAACTA
TTAAGCCATCCAATCGACCGTTAGTCGAATCAGGACCGCTGGTGCGAGAAGCCGCGAAGTATGGCGAATG
CATCGTATAACGTGTGGAGTCCGCTCATTAGAGCGTCATGTTTAGACAAGAAAGCTACATATTTAATTGA
TCCCGATGATTTTATTGATAAATTGACCCTAACTCCATACACGGTATTCTACAATGGCGGGGTTTTGGTC
AAAATTTCCGGACTGCGATTGTACATGCTGTTAACGGCTCCGCCCACTATTAATGAAATTAAAAATTCCA
ATTTTAAAAAACGCAGCAAGAGAAACATTTGTATGAAAGAATGCGTAGAAGGAAAGAAAAATGTCGTGGA
CATGCTGAACAACAAGATTAATATGCCTCCGTGTATAAAAAAAATATTGAACGATTTGAAAGAAAACAAT
GTACCGCGCGGCGGTATGTACAGGAAGAGGTTTATACTAAACTGTTACATTGCAAACGTGGTTTCGTGTG
CCAAGTGTGAAAACCGATGTTTAATCAAGGCTCTGACGCATTTCTACAACCACGACTCCAAGTGTGTGGG
TGAAGTCATGCATCTTTTAATCAAATCCCAAGATGTGTATAAACCACCAAACTGCCAAAAAATGAAAACT
GTGGACAAGCTCTGTCCGTTTGCTGGCAACTGCAAGGGTCTCAATCCTATTTGTAATTATTGAATAATAA
AACAATTATAAATGCTAAATTTGTTTTTTATTAACGATACAAACCAAACGCAACAAGAACATTTGTAGTA
TTATCTATAATTGAAAACGCGTAGTTATAATCGCTGAGGTAATATTTAAAATCATTTTCAAATGATTCAC
AGTTAATTTGCGACAATATAATTTTATTTTCACATAAACTAGACGCCTTGTCGTCTTCTTCTTCGTATTC
CTTCTCTTTTTCATTTTTCTCCTCATAAAAATTAACATAGTTATTATCGTATCCATATATGTATCTATCG
TATAGAGTAAATTTTTTGTTGTCATAAATATATATGTCTTTTTTAATGGGGTGTATAGTACCGCTGCGCA
TAGTTTTTCTGTAATTTACAACAGTGCTATTTTCTGGTAGTTCTTCGGAGTGTGTTGCTTTAATTATTAA
ATTTATATAATCAATGAATTTGGGATCGTCGGTTTTGTACAATATGTTGCCGGCATAGTACGCAGCTTCT
TCTAGTTCAATTACACCATTTTTTAGCAGCACCGGATTAACATAACTTTCCAAAATGTTGTACGAACCGT
TAAACAAAAACAGTTCACCTCCCTTTTCTATACTATTGTCTGCGAGCAGTTGTTTGTTGTTAAAAATAAC
AGCCATTGTAATGAGACGCACAAACTAATATCACA
